Addgene plasmid #109900: pHH0103_TOM1L1_VHS
Purpose: Protein expression and purification of TOM1L1_VHS
Depositing lab: Sachdev Sidhu. Publication: Large-scale survey and database of high affinity ligands for peptide recognition modules. Teyra J, Kelil A, Jain S, Helmy M, Jajodia R, Hooda Y, Gu J, D'Cruz AA, Nicholson SE, Min J, Sudol M, Kim PM, Bader GD, Sidhu SS. Mol Syst Biol. 2020 Dec;16(12):e9310. doi: 10.15252/msb.20199310. PubMed 33438817.
Backbone
  Vector backbone: pHH0103
  Vector type: Bacterial Expression
Growth in bacteria
  Bacterial resistance: Ampicillin, 100 μg/mL
  Growth temperature: 37°C
  Growth strain: DH5alpha
  Copy number: Low Copy
Gene/Insert
  Gene/Insert name: TOM1L1_VHS
  Species: H. sapiens (human)
  Entrez Gene: TOM1L1 (a.k.a. SRCASM)
  Cloning method: Restriction Enzyme; 5′ cloning site Sfi1 (unknown if destroyed); 3′ cloning site Not1 (unknown if destroyed)
Terms and licenses: Academic/Nonprofit Terms; Industry Terms: Not Available to Industry
How to cite: pHH0103_TOM1L1_VHS was a gift from Sachdev Sidhu (Addgene plasmid # 109900)
