[The description below was written by a language model from this plasmid's Addgene catalogue record.]
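Description:
pHH0103_TOM1L1_VHS is a bacterial expression plasmid built on the pHH0103 backbone and intended for producing and purifying the VHS domain of human TOM1L1 (target of Myb1-like 1, also known as SRCASM). It is maintained in E. coli under ampicillin selection and is catalogued as a low-copy plasmid, propagated in a standard cloning strain. The record gives no feature table, so the origin of replication, the promoter driving expression, and any affinity or solubility tags supplied by the backbone are not stated.

The insert is a domain-level fragment rather than the full-length gene: the name indicates only the VHS module, a helical domain named for Vps27, Hrs and STAM that is typically found at the N-terminus of proteins involved in membrane trafficking and cargo sorting. It was placed into the vector by restriction cloning, with an SfiI site on the 5′ side and a NotI site on the 3′ side; whether either site survived cloning is not recorded.

The associated work is a large-scale survey of high-affinity ligands for peptide recognition modules, which suggests this plasmid is one member of a systematic collection in which many individual human binding domains were cloned into the same backbone. In that setting, the purified recombinant domain would presumably serve as a target for identifying and characterising peptide ligands, and more generally it can supply TOM1L1 VHS protein for binding or other biochemical studies. Distribution is limited to academic and nonprofit users.
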