>Addgene plasmid #109900 | pHH0103_TOM1L1_VHS | depositor full sequence | sequence record 206852 | Full Sequence
GGCCCAGCCGGCCATGGCGTTCGGTAAATCGCATCGTGATCCGTATGCAACCAGCGTCGGTCATCTGATT
GAAAAAGCAACCTTCGCAGGCGTCCAAACCGAAGATTGGGGCCAGTTTATGCATATCTGCGACATTATCA
ACACCACGCAAGATGGTCCGAAAGACGCGGTTAAGGCCCTGAAAAAGCGTATCAGCAAGAACTACAACCA
CAAGGAAATCCAGCTGACCCTGAGCCTGATTGATATGTGCGTCCAGAACTGTGGCCCGAGCTTTCAATCT
CTGATCGTTAAAAAGGAATTCGTCAAGGAAAACCTGGTGAAACTGCTGAACCCGCGTTATAATCTGCCGC
TGGATATTCAGAACCGCATCCTGAATTTTATTAAAACGTGGAGTCAAGGCTTCCCGGGCGGTGTGGATGT
TTCCGAAGTCAAAGAAGTGTACCTGGACCTGGTTAAAAAGGGTGCGGCCGC
